Addgene plasmid #111883: pNAS1b split mCherry NEDD4-2 WW2
Purpose: (Empty Backbone) Mode #2 phosphosite expression (split mCherry, using NEDD4-2 WW2 binding domain)
Depositing lab: Jesse Rinehart. Depositing organization: Yale University. Publication: Encoding human serine phosphopeptides in bacteria for proteome-wide identification of phosphorylation-dependent interactions. Barber KW, Muir P, Szeligowski RV, Rogulina S, Gerstein M, Sampson JR, Isaacs FJ, Rinehart J. Nat Biotechnol. 2018 Aug;36(7):638-644. doi: 10.1038/nbt.4150. Epub 2018 Jun 11. PubMed 29889213.
Backbone
  Vector backbone: pNAS1b
  Backbone size (bp): 5500
  Vector type: Bacterial Expression
  Tag / fusion protein: Split mCherry system: NEDD4-2 WW2 fused to C-terminal split mCherry; phosphosite empty cassette fused to N-term split mCherry (N terminal on backbone)
Growth in bacteria
  Bacterial resistance: Ampicillin, 100 μg/mL
  Growth temperature: 37°C
  Growth strain: DH5alpha
  Copy number: Unknown
Gene/Insert
  Cloning method: Restriction Enzyme
Terms and licenses: Academic/Nonprofit Terms; Industry Terms: Not Available to Industry
Depositor comments: Backbone originally described in Sawyer, et al, Designed Phosphoprotein Recognition in Escherichia coli, 2014.
How to cite: pNAS1b split mCherry NEDD4-2 WW2 was a gift from Jesse Rinehart (Addgene plasmid # 111883 ; http://n2t.net/addgene:111883 ; RRID:Addgene_111883)
