[The description below was written by a language model from this plasmid's Addgene catalogue record and pLannotate feature annotations shown in this document.]
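Description:
pNAS1b split mCherry NEDD4-2 WW2 is a bacterial expression plasmid built on the pNAS1b backbone and deposited as an empty-backbone vector for "Mode #2" phosphosite expression, a split-fluorescent-protein assay for phosphorylation-dependent interactions in E. coli. It is maintained through a medium-copy p15A origin, which is compatible with ColE1-type plasmids carried in the same cell, and is selected with ampicillin via the bla gene under its own promoter. The catalogue lists the backbone as about 5.5 kb, whereas the annotated full sequence record is 4,878 nt. Short fragments matching an RSF origin and the pBR322 bom region are also annotated.

The plasmid carries two independently controlled expression units. In the first, the araBAD promoter, with the divergently transcribed araC regulator, drives an arabinose-inducible fusion of a NEDD4L (NEDD4-2) fragment corresponding to the WW2 domain. This is joined to a Discosoma-derived fluorescent protein fragment, which the catalogue entry identifies as the C-terminal half of split mCherry. A His tag and rrnB T1/T2 terminators follow it. In the second unit, the tet-operator-controlled PLtetO-1 promoter drives an mCherry-related fragment, the N-terminal half, ahead of an rrnB T1 terminator. According to the record this half is fused to an empty cassette into which phosphosite-encoding sequences are inserted by restriction cloning. The cassette itself is not annotated in the feature table.

If the inserted phosphopeptide binds the WW2 domain, the two mCherry halves should be brought together and reconstitute red fluorescence, giving a readout of binding. The associated publication concerns encoding human serine phosphopeptides in bacteria to identify such interactions proteome-wide.
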