Features (pLannotate 1.2.2; 16 found; start..end, strand, type, name):
     78..215     +  CDS            NEDD4L (fragment): NED4L_HUMAN - Also known as KIAA0439, NEDL3. Experimental evidence at protein level: Swiss-Prot protein existence level 1. E3 ubiquitin-protein ligase which accepts ubiquitin from an E2 ubiquitin-conjugating enzyme in the form of a thioester and then directly transfers the ubiquitin to targeted substrates. Inhibits TGF- beta signaling by triggering SMAD2 and TGFBR1 ubiquitination and proteasome-dependent degradation. Promotes ubiquitination and internalization of various plasma membrane channels such as ENaC, SCN2A/Nav1.2, SCN3A/Nav1.3, SCN5A/Nav1.5, SCN9A/Nav1.7, SCN10A/Nav1.8, KCNA3/Kv1.3, K
    210..440     +  CDS            Blue102 (fragment): Blue102 is a fluorescent protein published in 2010, derived from Discosoma sp..
    441..458     +  CDS            7xHis (fragment): 6xHis affinity tag
    559..674     +  ncRNA          5S rRNA: Accession: RF00001 - 5S ribosomal RNA
    678..764     +  terminator     rrnB T1 terminator: Escherichia coli rrnB; transcription terminator T1 from the E. coli rrnB gene
    856..883     +  terminator     rrnB T2 terminator: transcription terminator T2 from the E. coli rrnB gene
    913..976     +  promoter       AmpR promoter: bla
    977..1837    +  CDS            AmpR: β-lactamase; bla; confers resistance to ampicillin, carbenicillin, and related antibiotics
   1983..2056    +  promoter       PLtetO-1 promoter: modified phage lambda PL promoter with tet operator sites (Lutz and Bujard, 1997)
   2093..2584    +  CDS            RDSmCherry0.1 (fragment): RDSmCherry0.1 is a basic (constitutively fluorescent) red fluorescent protein published in 2017, derived from Discosoma sp..
   2663..2749    +  terminator     rrnB T1 terminator: Escherichia coli rrnB; transcription terminator T1 from the E. coli rrnB gene
   2769..2795    +  misc_feature   bom (fragment): basis of mobility region from pBR322
   2894..2949    -  rep_origin     RSF ori (fragment): Plasmids containing the RSF 1030 origin of replication can be propagated in E. coli cells that contain additional plasmids with compatible origins.
   3037..3582    -  rep_origin     p15A ori: Plasmids containing the medium-copy-number p15A origin of replication can be propagated in E. coli cells that contain a second plasmid with the ColE1 origin.
   3730..4608    -  CDS            araC: L-arabinose regulatory protein; araC
   4635..41      +  promoter       araBAD promoter (across the origin): araBAD; promoter of the L-arabinose operon of E. coli; the araC regulatory gene is transcribed in the opposite direction (Guzman et al., 1995)
>Addgene plasmid #111883 | pNAS1b split mCherry NEDD4-2 WW2 | addgene full sequence | sequence record 213460 | Addgene NGS Result
TACCTGACGCTTTTTATCGCAACTCTCTACTGTTTCTCCATACCCGTTTTTTGGGCTAACAGGAGGAATT
ACATATGCCGGGATTACCGAGCGGATGGGAAGAACGCAAAGATGCCAAAGGGCGTACCTACTATGTGAAC
CATAACAATCGCACTACGACATGGACGCGCCCCATTATGGAGCTCGGAGCGGCTGCAGGAGGAAGCGGAG
GCGCGCTGAAGGGCGAGATCAAGCAGAGGCTGAAGCTGAAGGACGGCGGCCACTACGACGCTGAGGTCAA
GACCACCTACAAGGCCAAGAAGCCCGTGCAACTGCCCGGCGCCTACAACGTCAACATCAAGTTGGACATC
ACCTCCCACAACGAGGACTACACCATCGTGGAACAGTACGAACGCGCCGAGGGCCGCCACTCCACCGGCG
GCATGGACGAGCTGTACAAGCATCACCATCACCATCACTAATTATAACAGCTCTTGGCTGTTTTGGCGGA
TGAGAGAAGATTTTCAGCCTGATACAGATTAAATCAGAACGCAGAAGCGGTCTGATAAAACAGAATTTGC
CTGGCGGCAGTAGCGCGGTGGTCCCACCTGACCCCATGCCGAACTCAGAAGTGAAACGCCGTAGCGCCGA
TGGTAGTGTGGGGTCTCCCCATGCGAGAGTAGGGAACTGCCAGGCATCAAATAAAACGAAAGGCTCAGTC
GAAAGACTGGGCCTTTCGTTTTATCTGTTGTTTGTCGGTGAACGCTCTCCTGAGTAGGACAAATCCGCCG
GGAGCGGATTTGAACGTTGCGAAGCAACGGCCCGGAGGGTGGCGGGCAGGACGCCCGCCATAAACTGCCA
GGCATCAAATTAAGCAGAAGGCCATCCTGACGGATGGCCTTTTTGCGTTTCTACAAACTCCTCGAGTTCA
AATATGTATCCGCTCATGAGACAATAACCCTGATAAATGCTTCAATAATATTGAAAAAGGAAGAGTATGA
GTATTCAACATTTCCGTGTCGCCCTTATTCCCTTTTTTGCGGCATTTTGCCTTCCTGTTTTTGCTCACCC
AGAAACGCTGGTGAAAGTAAAAGATGCTGAAGATCAGTTGGGTGCACGAGTGGGTTACATCGAACTGGAT
CTCAACAGCGGTAAGATCCTTGAGAGTTTTCGCCCCGAAGAACGTTTTCCAATGATGAGCACTTTTAAAG
TTCTGCTATGTGGCGCGGTATTATCCCGTGTTGACGCCGGGCAAGAGCAACTCGGTCGCCGCATACACTA
TTCTCAGAATGACTTGGTTGAGTACTCACCAGTCACAGAAAAGCATCTTACGGATGGCATGACAGTAAGA
GAATTATGCAGTGCTGCCATAACCATGAGTGATAACACTGCGGCCAACTTACTTCTGACAACGATCGGAG
GACCGAAGGAGCTAACCGCTTTTTTGCACAACATGGGGGATCATGTAACTCGCCTTGATCGTTGGGAACC
GGAGCTGAATGAAGCCATACCAAACGACGAGCGTGACACCACGATGCCTGTAGCAATGGCAACAACGTTG
CGCAAACTATTAACTGGCGAACTACTTACTCTAGCTTCCCGGCAACAATTAATAGACTGGATGGAGGCGG
ATAAAGTTGCAGGACCACTTCTGCGCTCGGCCCTTCCGGCTGGCTGGTTTATTGCTGATAAATCTGGAGC
CGGTGAGCGTGGGTCTCGCGGTATCATTGCAGCACTGGGGCCAGATGGTAAGCCCTCCCGTATCGTAGTT
ATCTACACGACGGGGAGTCAGGCAACTATGGATGAACGAAATAGACAGATCGCTGAGATAGGTGCCTCAC
TGATTAAGCATTGGTAACTGTCAGACCAAGTTTACTCATATATACTTTAGATTGATTTAAAACTTCATTT
TTAATTTAAAAGGATCTAGGTGAAGATCCTTTTTGATAATCTCATGACCAAAATCCCTTAACGTGAGTTT
TCGTTCCACTGAGCGAAGATCTTCCCTATCAGTGATAGAGATTGACATCCCTATCAGTGATAGAGATACT
GAGCACATCAGCAGGACGCACTGACCGAATTCATTAAAGAGGAGAAAGGTTCCATGGCATCCGTGAGCAA
GGGCGAGGAGGATAACATGGCCATCATCAAGGAGTTCATGCGCTTCAAGGTGCACATGGAGGGCTCCGTG
AACGGCCACGAGTTCGAGATCGAGGGCGAGGGCGAGGGCCGCCCCTACGAGGGCACCCAGACCGCCAAGC
TGAAGGTGACCAAGGGTGGCCCCCTGCCCTTCGCCTGGGACATCCTGTCCCCTCAGTTCATGTACGGCTC
CAAGGCCTACGTGAAGCACCCCGCCGACATCCCCGACTACTTGAAGCTGTCCTTCCCCGAGGGCTTCAAG
TGGGAGCGCGTGATGAACTTCGAGGACGGCGGCGTGGTGACCGTGACCCAGGACTCCTCCCTGCAGGACG
GCGAGTTCATCTACAAGGTGAAGCTGCGCGGCACCAACTTCCCCTCCGACGGCCCCGTAATGCAGAAGAA
GACCATGGGCTGGGAGGCCTCCTCCGAGCGGATGTACCCCGAGGACGGTGGCTCTGGCTCTGGGTCGACT
GGTGGTACCGGCGCCAAATCTGACAAGCTTTAACAGCTGATTAAGCTACATGGTACGCGTGCTGCCAGGC
ATCAAATAAAACGAAAGGCTCAGTCGAAAGACTGGGCCTTTCGTTTTATCTGTTGTTTGTCGGTGAACGC
TCTCCTGAGTAGGACAAATCCGCCGCCCTCCTAGGATCAGCGCTAGCGGAGTGTATACTGGCTTACTATG
TTGGCACTGATGAGGGTGTCAGTGAAGTGCTTCATGTGGCAGGAGAAAAAAGGCTGCACCGGTGCGTCAG
CAGAATATGTGATACAGGATATATTCCGCTTCCTCGCTCACTGACTCGCTACGCTCGGTCGTTCGACTGC
GGCGAGCGGAAATGGCTTACGAACGGGGCGGAGATTTCCTGGAAGATGCCAGGAAGATACTTAACAGGGA
AGTGAGAGGGCCGCGGCAAAGCCGTTTTTCCATAGGCTCCGCCCCCCTGACAAGCATCACGAAATCTGAC
GCTCAAATCAGTGGTGGCGAAACCCGACAGGACTATAAAGATACCAGGCGTTTCCCCCTGGCGGCTCCCT
CGTGCGCTCTCCTGTTCCTGCCTTTCGGTTTACCGGTGTCATTCCGCTGTTATGGCCGCGTTTGTCTCAT
TCCACGCCTGACACTCAGTTCCGGGTAGGCAGTTCGCTCCAAGCTGGACTGTATGCACGAACCCCCCGTT
CAGTCCGACCGCTGCGCCTTATCCGGTAACTATCGTCTTGAGTCCAACCCGGAAAGACATGCAAAAGCAC
CACTGGCAGCAGCCACTGGTAATTGATTTAGAGGAGTTAGTCTTGAAGTCATGCGCCGGTTAAGGCTAAA
CTGAAAGGACAAGTTTTGGTGACTGCGCTCCTCCAAGCCAGTTACCTCGGTTCAAAGAGTTGGTAGCTCA
GAGAACCTTCGAAAAACCGCCCTGCAAGGCGGTTTTTTCGTTTTCAGAGCAAGAGATTACGCGCAGACCA
AAACGATCTCAAGAAGATCATCTTATTAACTGCAGAGATCAATTCGCGCGCGAAGGCGAAGCGGCATGCT
GCATAATGTGCCTGTCAAATGGACGAAGCAGGGATTCTGCAAACCCTATGCTACTCCGTCAAGCCGTCAA
TTGTCTGATTCGTTACCAATTATGACAACTTGACGGCTACATCATTCACTTTTTCTTCACAACCGGCACG
GAACTCGCTCGGGCTGGCCCCGGTGCATTTTTTAAATACCCGCGAGAAATAGAGTTGATCGTCAAAACCA
ACATTGCGACCGACGGTGGCGATAGGCATCCGGGTGGTGCTCAAAAGCAGCTTCGCCTGGCTGATACGTT
GGTCCTCGCGCCAGCTTAAGACGCTAATCCCTAACTGCTGGCGGAAAAGATGTGACAGACGCGACGGCGA
CAAGCAAACATGCTGTGCGACGCTGGCGATATCAAAATTGCTGTCTGCCAGGTGATCGCTGATGTACTGA
CAAGCCTCGCGTACCCGATTATCCATCGGTGGATGGAGCGACTCGTTAATCGCTTCCATGCGCCGCAGTA
ACAATTGCTCAAGCAGATTTATCGCCAGCAGCTCCGAATAGCGCCCTTCCCCTTGCCCGGCGTTAATGAT
TTGCCCAAACAGGTCGCTGAAATGCGGCTGGTGCGCTTCATCCGGGCGAAAGAACCCCGTATTGGCAAAT
ATTGACGGCCAGTTAAGCCATTCATGCCAGTAGGCGCGCGGACGAAAGTAAACCCACTGGTGATACCATT
CGCGAGCCTCCGGATGACGACCGTAGTGATGAATCTCTCCTGGCGGGAACAGCAAAATATCACCCGGTCG
GCAAACAAATTCTCGTCCCTGATTTTTCACCACCCCCTGACCGCGAATGGTGAGATTGAGAATATAACCT
TTCATTCCCAGCGGTCGGTCGATAAAAAAATCGAGATAACCGTTGGCCTCAATCGGCGTTAAACCCGCCA
CCAGATGGGCATTAAACGAGTATCCCGGCAGCAGGGGATCATTTTGCGCTTCAGCCATACTTTTCATACT
CCCGCCATTCAGAGAAGAAACCAATTGTCCATATTGCATCAGACATTGCCGTCACTGCGTCTTTTACTGG
CTCTTCTCGCTAACCAAACCGGTAACCCCGCTTATTAAAAGCATTCTGTAACAAAGCGGGACCAAAGCCA
TGACAAAAACGCGTAACAAAAGTGTCTATAATCACGGCAGAAAAGTCCACATTGATTATTTGCACGGCGT
CACACTTTGCTATGCCATAGCATTTTTATCCATAAGATTAGCGGATCC
